Addgene plasmid #217843: MZB207
Purpose: Bacterial expression of 10xHis-SUMO (Smt3) fusion to AP3D1 amphipathic helix (2-15) fused to mGreenLantern
Depositing lab: Richard Baker. Depositing organization: University of North Carolina at Chapel Hill. Publication: A structure-based mechanism for initiation of AP-3 coated vesicle formation. Begley M, Aragon M, Baker RW. Proc Natl Acad Sci U S A. 2024 Dec 24;121(52):e2411974121. doi: 10.1073/pnas.2411974121. Epub 2024 Dec 20. PubMed 39705307.
Backbone
  Vector backbone: pET-29b(+)
  Backbone manufacturer: Novagen
  Vector type: Bacterial Expression
Growth in bacteria
  Bacterial resistance: Kanamycin, 50 μg/mL
  Growth temperature: 37°C
  Growth strain: DH5alpha
  Copy number: Low Copy
Gene/Insert
  Gene/Insert name: mGreenLantern
  Species: Synthetic
  Tag / fusion protein: 10x His (N terminal on insert); SUMO (SMT3) (N terminal on insert); AP3D1 (2-15) (N terminal on insert)
  Cloning method: Gibson Cloning
  Sequencing primers: 5′ T7 Promoter; 3′ T7 Terminator
Resource information
  A portion of this plasmid was derived from a plasmid made by: Twist Bioscience
Terms and licenses: Academic/Nonprofit Terms; Industry Terms: Not Available to Industry
How to cite: MZB207 was a gift from Richard Baker (Addgene plasmid # 217843 ; http://n2t.net/addgene:217843 ; RRID:Addgene_217843)
