[The description below was written by a language model from this plasmid's Addgene catalogue record and pLannotate feature annotations shown in this document.]
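Description:
MZB207 is a bacterial expression plasmid built on the Novagen pET-29b(+) backbone. It produces a recombinant fusion protein in E. coli under T7 control. It is selected with kanamycin through an aph(3')-Ia KanR gene and replicates from a ColE1/pBR322-type origin. The bom region and the rop gene are also present, in keeping with the low copy number listed in the record. An f1 origin and a lacI cassette with its own promoter are carried as well. Short fragments annotated as TcR, along with a partial AmpR promoter, appear to be backbone remnants rather than functional markers.

The expression cassette consists of a T7 promoter followed by a lac operator and the T7 gene 10 ribosome binding site, so transcription depends on T7 RNA polymerase and is repressed by LacI until IPTG is added. The open reading frame starts with an N-terminal polyhistidine tag, which the record describes as 10xHis although automated annotation flags it as an 8xHis match. Yeast SUMO (Smt3) comes next, then residues 2–15 of AP3D1, described as an amphipathic helix, and finally the bright monomeric green fluorescent protein mGreenLantern. The AP3D1 segment is not annotated separately, but it would fit in the short gap between the SMT3 and mGreenLantern features. A His-tag fragment downstream of mGreenLantern comes from the backbone, and the record does not say whether it is translated. A T7 terminator closes the cassette.

The His tag allows affinity purification, and SUMO fusions are commonly used to improve solubility and can be removed with a SUMO protease. The construct was assembled by Gibson cloning, in part from synthesized DNA. It comes from a study of how AP-3 coated vesicle formation is initiated, where it would presumably supply a fluorescently labelled AP3D1 helix.
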