Features (pLannotate 1.2.2; 21 found; start..end, strand, type, name):
    209..227     +  promoter       T7 promoter: promoter for bacteriophage T7 RNA polymerase
    228..252     +  protein_bind   lac operator: The lac repressor binds to the lac operator to inhibit transcription in E. coli. This inhibition can be relieved by adding lactose or isopropyl-β-D-thiogalactopyranoside (IPTG). lac repressor encoded by lacI
    267..289     +  RBS            RBS: efficient ribosome binding site from bacteriophage T7 gene 10 (Olins and Rangwala, 1989)
    306..329     +  CDS            8xHis: 8xHis affinity tag
    339..635     +  CDS            SMT3: SMT3_YEAST - Experimental evidence at protein level: Swiss-Prot protein existence level 1. Not known; suppressor of MIF2 mutations. From Saccharomyces cerevisiae (strain ATCC 204508 / S288c) (Baker's yeast).
    681..1400    +  CDS            mGreenLantern: monomeric GFP derivative that displays exceptionally high brightness in cells (Campbell et al., 2020)
   1490..1507    +  CDS            9xHis (fragment): 9xHis affinity tag
   1517..1566    +  CDS            SET1 (fragment): solubility-enhancement tag derived from T7 phage gene 10B
   1574..1621    +  terminator     T7 terminator: transcription terminator for bacteriophage T7 RNA polymerase
   1658..2086    +  rep_origin     f1 ori (sequence partly withheld): f1 bacteriophage origin of replication; arrow indicates direction of (+) strand synthesis
   2139..2196    +  promoter       AmpR promoter (fragment): bla
   2205..3020    -  CDS            KanR: aminoglycoside phosphotransferase; aph(3')-Ia; confers resistance to kanamycin in bacteria or G418 (Geneticin®) in eukaryotes
   3142..3730    +  rep_origin     ori: high-copy-number ColE1/pMB1/pBR322/pUC origin of replication
   3916..4055    -  misc_feature   bom: basis of mobility region from pBR322
   4157..4348    -  CDS            rop: Rop protein, which maintains plasmids at low copy number; rop
   4365..4745    +  CDS            YPB1_ECOLX: Protein predicted: Swiss-Prot protein existence level 4. From Escherichia coli.
   4817..5108    -  CDS            TcR (fragment): tetracycline efflux protein; tet; confers resistance to tetracycline
   5123..5144    -  protein_bind   CAP binding site: CAP binding activates transcription in the presence of cAMP. E. coli catabolite activator protein
   5157..6239    -  CDS            lacI: lac repressor; lacI; The lac repressor binds to the lac operator to inhibit transcription in E. coli. This inhibition can be relieved by adding lactose or isopropyl-β-D-thiogalactopyranoside (IPTG).
   6240..6317    -  promoter       lacI promoter: lacI
   6325..187     -  CDS            TcR (fragment) (across the origin): tetracycline efflux protein; tet; confers resistance to tetracycline
>Addgene plasmid #217843 | MZB207 | addgene full sequence | sequence record 433002 | Addgene NGS Result
CAAGGAGATGGCGCCCAACAGTCCCCCGGCCACGGGGCCTGCCACCATACCCACGCCGAAACAAGCGCTC
ATGAGCCCGAAGTGGCGAGCCCGATCTTCCCCATCGGTGATGTCGGCGATATAGGCGCCAGCAACCGCAC
CTGTGGCGCCGGTGATGCCGGCCACGATGCGTCCGGCGTAGAGGATCGAGATCTCGATCCCGCGAAATTA
ATACGACTCACTATAGGGGAATTGTGAGCGGATAACAATTCCCCTCTAGAAATAATTTTGTTTAACTTTA
AGAAGGAGATATACATATGGGCCATCACCATCACCATCACCATCACCATCACGGCAGCATGAGCGATAGC
GAAGTGAACCAGGAAGCGAAACCGGAAGTGAAACCGGAAGTGAAACCGGAAACCCATATTAACCTGAAAG
TGAGCGATGGCAGCAGCGAAATTTTTTTTAAAATTAAAAAAACCACCCCGCTGCGTCGTCTGATGGAAGC
GTTTGCGAAACGTCAGGGCAAAGAAATGGATAGCCTGCGTTTTCTGTATGATGGCATTCGTATTCAGGCG
GATCAGACCCCGGAAGATCTGGATATGGAAGATAACGATATTATTGAAGCGCATCGTGAACAGATTGGCG
GCGCGCTGAAAATGGTGAAAGGCAGCATTGATCGCATGTTTGATAAAGGCATGGTGAGCAAGGGCGAGGA
GCTGTTCACCGGGGTGGTGCCCATCCTGGTCGAGCTGGACGGCGACGTAAACGGCCACAAGTTCAGCGTC
CGCGGCGAGGGCGAGGGCGATGCCACCAACGGCAAGCTGACCCTGAAGTTCATCTGCACCACCGGCAAGC
TGCCCGTGCCCTGGCCCACCCTCGTGACCACCTTAGGCTACGGCGTGGCCTGCTTCGCCCGCTACCCCGA
CCACATGAAGCAGCACGACTTCTTCAAGTCCGCCATGCCCGAAGGCTACGTCCAGGAGCGCACCATCTCT
TTCAAGGACGACGGTACCTACAAGACCCGCGCCGAGGTGAAGTTCGAGGGCGACACCCTGGTGAACCGCA
TCGTGCTGAAGGGCATCGACTTCAAGGAGGACGGCAACATCCTGGGGCACAAGCTGGAGTACAACTTCAA
CAGCCACAAGGTCTATATCACGGCCGACAAGCAGAAGAACGGCATCAAGGCTAACTTCAAGACCCGCCAC
AACGTTGAGGACGGCGGCGTGCAGCTCGCCGACCACTACCAGCAGAACACCCCCATCGGCGACGGCCCCG
TGCTGCTGCCCGACAACCACTACCTGAGCCATCAGTCCAAGCTGAGCAAAGACCCCAACGAGAAGCGCGA
TCACATGGTCCTGAAGGAGAGGGTGACCGCCGCCGGGATTACACATGACATGGACGAGCTGTACAAGTAA
TAAGGATCCATGGGTACCCTCGAGTGAAGACAAGCTTAGGTATTTATTCGGCGCAAAGTGCGTCGGGTGA
TGCTGCCAACTTAGTCGAGCACCACCACCACCACCACTGAGATCCGGCTGCTAACAAAGCCCGAAAGGAA
GCTGAGTTGGCTGCTGCCACCGCTGAGCAATAACTAGCATAACCCCTTGGGGCCTCTAAACGGGTCTTGA
GGGGTTTTTTGCTGAAAGGAGGAACTATATCCGGATTGGCGAATGGG
[124 nt withheld, positions 1658-1781]
C
[91 nt withheld, positions 1783-1873]
A
[49 nt withheld, positions 1875-1923]
CCTTTGACGTTGGAGTCCACGTTCTTT
[37 nt withheld, positions 1951-1987]
ACCCTATCTCGGTCTATTCTTTTGATTTATAAGGGATTTTGCCGATTTCGGCCTATTGGTTAAAAAATGA
GCTGATTTAACAAAAATTTAACGCGAATTTTAACAAAATATTAACGCTTACAATTTAGGTGGCACTTTTC
GGGGAAATGTGCGCGGAACCCCTATTTGTTTATTTTTCTAAATACATTCAAATATGTATCCGCTCATGAA
TTAATTCTTAGAAAAACTCATCGAGCATCAAATGAAACTGCAATTTATTCATATCAGGATTATCAATACC
ATATTTTTGAAAAAGCCGTTTCTGTAATGAAGGAGAAAACTCACCGAGGCAGTTCCATAGGATGGCAAGA
TCCTGGTATCGGTCTGCGATTCCGACTCGTCCAACATCAATACAACCTATTAATTTCCCCTCGTCAAAAA
TAAGGTTATCAAGTGAGAAATCACCATGAGTGACGACTGAATCCGGTGAGAATGGCAAAAGTTTATGCAT
TTCTTTCCAGACTTGTTCAACAGGCCAGCCATTACGCTCGTCATCAAAATCACTCGCATCAACCAAACCG
TTATTCATTCGTGATTGCGCCTGAGCGAGACGAAATACGCGATCGCTGTTAAAAGGACAATTACAAACAG
GAATCGAATGCAACCGGCGCAGGAACACTGCCAGCGCATCAACAATATTTTCACCTGAATCAGGATATTC
TTCTAATACCTGGAATGCTGTTTTCCCGGGGATCGCAGTGGTGAGTAACCATGCATCATCAGGAGTACGG
ATAAAATGCTTGATGGTCGGAAGAGGCATAAATTCCGTCAGCCAGTTTAGTCTGACCATCTCATCTGTAA
CATCATTGGCAACGCTACCTTTGCCATGTTTCAGAAACAACTCTGGCGCATCGGGCTTCCCATACAATCG
ATAGATTGTCGCACCTGATTGCCCGACATTATCGCGAGCCCATTTATACCCATATAAATCAGCATCCATG
TTGGAATTTAATCGCGGCCTAGAGCAAGACGTTTCCCGTTGAATATGGCTCATAACACCCCTTGTATTAC
TGTTTATGTAAGCAGACAGTTTTATTGTTCATGACCAAAATCCCTTAACGTGAGTTTTCGTTCCACTGAG
CGTCAGACCCCGTAGAAAAGATCAAAGGATCTTCTTGAGATCCTTTTTTTCTGCGCGTAATCTGCTGCTT
GCAAACAAAAAAACCACCGCTACCAGCGGTGGTTTGTTTGCCGGATCAAGAGCTACCAACTCTTTTTCCG
AAGGTAACTGGCTTCAGCAGAGCGCAGATACCAAATACTGTCCTTCTAGTGTAGCCGTAGTTAGGCCACC
ACTTCAAGAACTCTGTAGCACCGCCTACATACCTCGCTCTGCTAATCCTGTTACCAGTGGCTGCTGCCAG
TGGCGATAAGTCGTGTCTTACCGGGTTGGACTCAAGACGATAGTTACCGGATAAGGCGCAGCGGTCGGGC
TGAACGGGGGGTTCGTGCACACAGCCCAGCTTGGAGCGAACGACCTACACCGAACTGAGATACCTACAGC
GTGAGCTATGAGAAAGCGCCACGCTTCCCGAAGGGAGAAAGGCGGACAGGTATCCGGTAAGCGGCAGGGT
CGGAACAGGAGAGCGCACGAGGGAGCTTCCAGGGGGAAACGCCTGGTATCTTTATAGTCCTGTCGGGTTT
CGCCACCTCTGACTTGAGCGTCGATTTTTGTGATGCTCGTCAGGGGGGCGGAGCCTATGGAAAAACGCCA
GCAACGCGGCCTTTTTACGGTTCCTGGCCTTTTGCTGGCCTTTTGCTCACATGTTCTTTCCTGCGTTATC
CCCTGATTCTGTGGATAACCGTATTACCGCCTTTGAGTGAGCTGATACCGCTCGCCGCAGCCGAACGACC
GAGCGCAGCGAGTCAGTGAGCGAGGAAGCGGAAGAGCGCCTGATGCGGTATTTTCTCCTTACGCATCTGT
GCGGTATTTCACACCGCAATGGTGCACTCTCAGTACAATCTGCTCTGATGCCGCATAGTTAAGCCAGTAT
ACACTCCGCTATCGCTACGTGACTGGGTCATGGCTGCGCCCCGACACCCGCCAACACCCGCTGACGCGCC
CTGACGGGCTTGTCTGCTCCCGGCATCCGCTTACAGACAAGCTGTGACCGTCTCCGGGAGCTGCATGTGT
CAGAGGTTTTCACCGTCATCACCGAAACGCGCGAGGCAGCTGCGGTAAAGCTCATCAGCGTGGTCGTGAA
GCGATTCACAGATGTCTGCCTGTTCATCCGCGTCCAGCTCGTTGAGTTTCTCCAGAAGCGTTAATGTCTG
GCTTCTGATAAAGCGGGCCATGTTAAGGGCGGTTTTTTCCTGTTTGGTCACTGATGCCTCCGTGTAAGGG
GGATTTCTGTTCATGGGGGTAATGATACCGATGAAACGAGAGAGGATGCTCACGATACGGGTTACTGATG
ATGAACATGCCCGGTTACTGGAACGTTGTGAGGGTAAACAACTGGCGGTATGGATGCGGCGGGACCAGAG
AAAAATCACTCAGGGTCAATGCCAGCGCTTCGTTAATACAGATGTAGGTGTTCCACAGGGTAGCCAGCAG
CATCCTGCGATGCAGATCCGGAACATAATGGTGCAGGGCGCTGACTTCCGCGTTTCCAGACTTTACGAAA
CACGGAAACCGAAGACCATTCATGTTGTTGCTCAGGTCGCAGACGTTTTGCAGCAGCAGTCGCTTCACGT
TCGCTCGCGTATCGGTGATTCATTCTGCTAACCAGTAAGGCAACCCCGCCAGCCTAGCCGGGTCCTCAAC
GACAGGAGCACGATCATGCGCACCCGTGGGGCCGCCATGCCGGCGATAATGGCCTGCTTCTCGCCGAAAC
GTTTGGTGGCGGGACCAGTGACGAAGGCTTGAGCGAGGGCGTGCAAGATTCCGAATACCGCAAGCGACAG
GCCGATCATCGTCGCGCTCCAGCGAAAGCGGTCCTCGCCGAAAATGACCCAGAGCGCTGCCGGCACCTGT
CCTACGAGTTGCATGATAAAGAAGACAGTCATAAGTGCGGCGACGATAGTCATGCCCCGCGCCCACCGGA
AGGAGCTGACTGGGTTGAAGGCTCTCAAGGGCATCGGTCGAGATCCCGGTGCCTAATGAGTGAGCTAACT
TACATTAATTGCGTTGCGCTCACTGCCCGCTTTCCAGTCGGGAAACCTGTCGTGCCAGCTGCATTAATGA
ATCGGCCAACGCGCGGGGAGAGGCGGTTTGCGTATTGGGCGCCAGGGTGGTTTTTCTTTTCACCAGTGAG
ACGGGCAACAGCTGATTGCCCTTCACCGCCTGGCCCTGAGAGAGTTGCAGCAAGCGGTCCACGCTGGTTT
GCCCCAGCAGGCGAAAATCCTGTTTGATGGTGGTTAACGGCGGGATATAACATGAGCTGTCTTCGGTATC
GTCGTATCCCACTACCGAGATATCCGCACCAACGCGCAGCCCGGACTCGGTAATGGCGCGCATTGCGCCC
AGCGCCATCTGATCGTTGGCAACCAGCATCGCAGTGGGAACGATGCCCTCATTCAGCATTTGCATGGTTT
GTTGAAAACCGGACATGGCACTCCAGTCGCCTTCCCGTTCCGCTATCGGCTGAATTTGATTGCGAGTGAG
ATATTTATGCCAGCCAGCCAGACGCAGACGCGCCGAGACAGAACTTAATGGGCCCGCTAACAGCGCGATT
TGCTGGTGACCCAATGCGACCAGATGCTCCACGCCCAGTCGCGTACCGTCTTCATGGGAGAAAATAATAC
TGTTGATGGGTGTCTGGTCAGAGACATCAAGAAATAACGCCGGAACATTAGTGCAGGCAGCTTCCACAGC
AATGGCATCCTGGTCATCCAGCGGATAGTTAATGATCAGCCCACTGACGCGTTGCGCGAGAAGATTGTGC
ACCGCCGCTTTACAGGCTTCGACGCCGCTTCGTTCTACCATCGACACCACCACGCTGGCACCCAGTTGAT
CGGCGCGAGATTTAATCGCCGCGACAATTTGCGACGGCGCGTGCAGGGCCAGACTGGAGGTGGCAACGCC
AATCAGCAACGACTGTTTGCCCGCCAGTTGTTGTGCCACGCGGTTGGGAATGTAATTCAGCTCCGCCATC
GCCGCTTCCACTTTTTCCCGCGTTTTCGCAGAAACGTGGCTGGCCTGGTTCACCACGCGGGAAACGGTCT
GATAAGAGACACCGGCATACTCTGCGACATCGTATAACGTTACTGGTTTCACATTCACCACCCTGAATTG
ACTCTCTTCCGGGCGCTATCATGCCATACCGCGAAAGGTTTTGCGCCATTCGATGGTGTCCGGGATCTCG
ACGCTCTCCCTTATGCGACTCCTGCATTAGGAAGCAGCCCAGTAGTAGGTTGAGGCCGTTGAGCACCGCC
GCCGCAAGGAATGGTGCATG
